Addgene plasmid #191567: pLKO.1 - TRC mTagBFP2-Synapsin1a
Purpose: (Empty Backbone) Expresses an shRNA and mTagBFP2-synapsin1a
Depositing lab: Timothy Ryan. Depositing organization: Cornell University. Publication: Phosphoglycerate kinase is a central leverage point in Parkinson's disease-driven neuronal metabolic deficits. Kokotos AC, Antoniazzi AM, Unda SR, Ko MS, Park D, Eliezer D, Kaplitt MG, De Camilli P, Ryan TA. Sci Adv. 2024 Aug 23;10(34):eadn6016. doi: 10.1126/sciadv.adn6016. Epub 2024 Aug 21. PubMed 39167658.
Backbone
  Vector backbone: PLKO.1
  Backbone manufacturer: TRC
  Backbone size (bp): 11079
  Modifications to backbone: hPGK1 promoter expresses mTagBFP2-synapsin1 instead of PuroR
  Vector type: Mammalian Expression, Lentiviral, RNAi
  Promoter: U6 for shRNA
Growth in bacteria
  Bacterial resistance: Ampicillin, 100 μg/mL
  Growth temperature: 37°C
  Growth strain: NEB Stable
  Copy number: High Copy
Gene/Insert
  Cloning method: Restriction Enzyme
  Sequencing primers: 5′ U6
Terms and licenses: Academic/Nonprofit Terms; Industry Terms: Not Available to Industry
How to cite: pLKO.1 - TRC mTagBFP2-Synapsin1a was a gift from Timothy Ryan (Addgene plasmid # 191567 ; http://n2t.net/addgene:191567 ; RRID:Addgene_191567)
