[The description below was written by a language model from this plasmid's Addgene catalogue record and pLannotate feature annotations shown in this document.]
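Description:
pLKO.1 - TRC mTagBFP2-Synapsin1a is an 11,079 bp third-generation-style HIV-1 lentiviral RNAi vector built on the TRC pLKO.1 backbone and deposited as an empty backbone, meaning no specific shRNA is recorded. It is maintained in E. coli through a high-copy ColE1/pUC-type origin with ampicillin selection (AmpR, β-lactamase). An f1 origin, an SV40 origin and remnants of lac/T3/T7 cloning-vector sequence are also annotated. The viral portion begins with an RSV promoter driving a truncated 5' LTR. This is followed by the Ψ packaging signal with a partial gag, the Rev response element, a cPPT/CTS and a self-inactivating ΔU3 3' LTR, with an SV40 poly(A) signal downstream. This arrangement allows the genome to be packaged when helper functions are supplied in trans, and the integrated provirus lacks LTR promoter activity.

Two expression units sit between the LTRs. A human U6 RNA polymerase III promoter is positioned to transcribe an shRNA. The region downstream of it carries a sequence annotated as a bacterial deoC1 gene on the reverse strand, which most likely represents the stuffer replaced when an shRNA hairpin is cloned in by restriction digestion, although the record does not say so explicitly. The second unit uses the human PGK1 promoter, which in the parental vector drives puromycin resistance. Here it instead expresses the blue fluorescent protein mTagBFP2 placed upstream of rat synapsin 1 (the name indicates the 1a isoform). The vector therefore has no mammalian drug selection, and cells that have taken it up are identified by blue fluorescence. Because synapsin associates with synaptic vesicles, the fusion would be expected to label presynaptic terminals, which suits knockdown experiments in neurons where nerve terminals are imaged. The associated work concerns neuronal metabolic deficits in Parkinson's disease.
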