Features (pLannotate 1.2.2; 28 found; start..end, strand, type, name):
      1..104     +  rep_origin     RSF ori (fragment): Plasmids containing the RSF 1030 origin of replication can be propagated in E. coli cells that contain additional plasmids with compatible origins.
    106..198     +  CDS            lacI (fragment): lac repressor; lacI; The lac repressor binds to the lac operator to inhibit transcription in E. coli. This inhibition can be relieved by adding lactose or isopropyl-β-D-thiogalactopyranoside (IPTG).
    211..232     +  protein_bind   CAP binding site: CAP binding activates transcription in the presence of cAMP. E. coli catabolite activator protein
    247..277     +  promoter       lac promoter: promoter for the E. coli lac operon
    281..303     +  protein_bind   lac operator (fragment): The lac repressor binds to the lac operator to inhibit transcription in E. coli. This inhibition can be relieved by adding lactose or isopropyl-β-D-thiogalactopyranoside (IPTG). lac repressor encoded by lacI
    346..364     +  promoter       T3 promoter: promoter for bacteriophage T3 RNA polymerase
    392..618     +  promoter       RSV promoter: Rous sarcoma virus enhancer/promoter
    619..799     +  LTR            5' LTR (truncated): truncated 5' long terminal repeat (LTR) from HIV-1
    846..971     +  misc_feature   HIV-1 Ψ: packaging signal of human immunodeficiency virus type 1
    955..1318    +  CDS            HIV-1 gag (fragment): gag protein from human immunodeficiency virus 1; gag
   1464..1697    +  misc_feature   RRE: The Rev response element (RRE) of HIV-1 allows for Rev-dependent mRNA export from the nucleus to the cytoplasm.
   2074..2174    +  CDS            Rev (fragment): human immunodeficiency virus 1 (HIV-1) Rev protein; rev; enhances nuclear export of unspliced and incompletely spliced viral mRNAs
   2224..2464    +  promoter       U6 promoter: RNA polymerase III promoter for human U6 snRNA
   2648..3307    -  CDS            deoC1: DEOC1_STAAN - Also known as dra. Experimental evidence at protein level: Swiss-Prot protein existence level 1. Catalyzes a reversible aldol reaction between acetaldehyde and D-glyceraldehyde 3-phosphate to generate 2-deoxy-D-ribose 5- phosphate. From Staphylococcus aureus (strain N315).
   4386..4503    +  misc_feature   cPPT/CTS: central polypurine tract and central termination sequence of HIV-1
   4552..5062    +  promoter       hPGK promoter: human phosphoglycerate kinase 1 promoter
   5077..5787    +  CDS            mTagBFP2: mTagBFP2 is a basic (constitutively fluorescent) blue fluorescent protein published in 2011, derived from Entacmaea quadricolor. It is reported to be a very rapidly-maturing monomer with very low acid sensitivity.
   5803..7914    +  CDS            Syn1: SYN1_RAT - Experimental evidence at protein level: Swiss-Prot protein existence level 1. Neuronal phosphoprotein that coats synaptic vesicles, binds to the cytoskeleton, and is believed to function in the regulation of neurotransmitter release. From Rattus norvegicus (Rat).
   7916..7987    +  CDS            nef (fragment): NEF_HV1Z2 - Experimental evidence at protein level: Swiss-Prot protein existence level 1. Extracellular Nef protein targets CD4(+) T-lymphocytes for apoptosis by interacting with CXCR4 surface receptors. From Human immunodeficiency virus type 1 group M subtype D (isolate Z2/CDC-Z34) (HIV-1).
   7989..8222    +  LTR            3' LTR (ΔU3): self-inactivating 3' long terminal repeat (LTR) from HIV-1
   8294..8415    +  polyA_signal   SV40 poly(A) signal: SV40 polyadenylation signal
   8455..8590    +  rep_origin     SV40 ori: SV40 origin of replication
   8611..8629    -  promoter       T7 promoter: promoter for bacteriophage T7 RNA polymerase
   8637..8792    +  CDS            lacZα (fragment): LacZα fragment of β-galactosidase; lacZ fragment
   8797..9225    +  rep_origin     f1 ori (sequence partly withheld): f1 bacteriophage origin of replication; arrow indicates direction of (+) strand synthesis
   9278..9382    +  promoter       AmpR promoter: bla
   9383..10243   +  CDS            AmpR: β-lactamase; bla; confers resistance to ampicillin, carbenicillin, and related antibiotics
  10414..11002   +  rep_origin     ori: high-copy-number ColE1/pMB1/pBR322/pUC origin of replication
>Addgene plasmid #191567 | pLKO.1 - TRC mTagBFP2-Synapsin1a | addgene full sequence | sequence record 389369 | Addgene NGS Result
CCCTGATTCTGTGGATAACCGTATTACCGCCTTTGAGTGAGCTGATACCGCTCGCCGCAGCCGAACGACC
GAGCGCAGCGAGTCAGTGAGCGAGGAAGCGGAAGAGCGCCCAATACGCAAACCGCCTCTCCCCGCGCGTT
GGCCGATTCATTAATGCAGCTGGCACGACAGGTTTCCCGACTGGAAAGCGGGCAGTGAGCGCAACGCAAT
TAATGTGAGTTAGCTCACTCATTAGGCACCCCAGGCTTTACACTTTATGCTTCCGGCTCGTATGTTGTGT
GGAATTGTGAGCGGATAACAATTTCACACAGGAAACAGCTATGACCATGATTACGCCAAGCGCGCAATTA
ACCCTCACTAAAGGGAACAAAAGCTGGAGCTGCAAGCTTAATGTAGTCTTATGCAATACTCTTGTAGTCT
TGCAACATGGTAACGATGAGTTAGCAACATGCCTTACAAGGAGAGAAAAAGCACCGTGCATGCCGATTGG
TGGAAGTAAGGTGGTACGATCGTGCCTTATTAGGAAGGCAACAGACGGGTCTGACATGGATTGGACGAAC
CACTGAATTGCCGCATTGCAGAGATATTGTATTTAAGTGCCTAGCTCGATACATAAACGGGTCTCTCTGG
TTAGACCAGATCTGAGCCTGGGAGCTCTCTGGCTAACTAGGGAACCCACTGCTTAAGCCTCAATAAAGCT
TGCCTTGAGTGCTTCAAGTAGTGTGTGCCCGTCTGTTGTGTGACTCTGGTAACTAGAGATCCCTCAGACC
CTTTTAGTCAGTGTGGAAAATCTCTAGCAGTGGCGCCCGAACAGGGACTTGAAAGCGAAAGGGAAACCAG
AGGAGCTCTCTCGACGCAGGACTCGGCTTGCTGAAGCGCGCACGGCAAGAGGCGAGGGGCGGCGACTGGT
GAGTACGCCAAAAATTTTGACTAGCGGAGGCTAGAAGGAGAGAGATGGGTGCGAGAGCGTCAGTATTAAG
CGGGGGAGAATTAGATCGCGATGGGAAAAAATTCGGTTAAGGCCAGGGGGAAAGAAAAAATATAAATTAA
AACATATAGTATGGGCAAGCAGGGAGCTAGAACGATTCGCAGTTAATCCTGGCCTGTTAGAAACATCAGA
AGGCTGTAGACAAATACTGGGACAGCTACAACCATCCCTTCAGACAGGATCAGAAGAACTTAGATCATTA
TATAATACAGTAGCAACCCTCTATTGTGTGCATCAAAGGATAGAGATAAAAGACACCAAGGAAGCTTTAG
ACAAGATAGAGGAAGAGCAAAACAAAAGTAAGACCACCGCACAGCAAGCGGCCGCTGATCTTCAGACCTG
GAGGAGGAGATATGAGGGACAATTGGAGAAGTGAATTATATAAATATAAAGTAGTAAAAATTGAACCATT
AGGAGTAGCACCCACCAAGGCAAAGAGAAGAGTGGTGCAGAGAGAAAAAAGAGCAGTGGGAATAGGAGCT
TTGTTCCTTGGGTTCTTGGGAGCAGCAGGAAGCACTATGGGCGCAGCGTCAATGACGCTGACGGTACAGG
CCAGACAATTATTGTCTGGTATAGTGCAGCAGCAGAACAATTTGCTGAGGGCTATTGAGGCGCAACAGCA
TCTGTTGCAACTCACAGTCTGGGGCATCAAGCAGCTCCAGGCAAGAATCCTGGCTGTGGAAAGATACCTA
AAGGATCAACAGCTCCTGGGGATTTGGGGTTGCTCTGGAAAACTCATTTGCACCACTGCTGTGCCTTGGA
ATGCTAGTTGGAGTAATAAATCTCTGGAACAGATTTGGAATCACACGACCTGGATGGAGTGGGACAGAGA
AATTAACAATTACACAAGCTTAATACACTCCTTAATTGAAGAATCGCAAAACCAGCAAGAAAAGAATGAA
CAAGAATTATTGGAATTAGATAAATGGGCAAGTTTGTGGAATTGGTTTAACATAACAAATTGGCTGTGGT
ATATAAAATTATTCATAATGATAGTAGGAGGCTTGGTAGGTTTAAGAATAGTTTTTGCTGTACTTTCTAT
AGTGAATAGAGTTAGGCAGGGATATTCACCATTATCGTTTCAGACCCACCTCCCAACCCCGAGGGGACCC
GACAGGCCCGAAGGAATAGAAGAAGAAGGTGGAGAGAGAGACAGAGACAGATCCATTCGATTAGTGAACG
GATCTCGACGGTATCGATCACGAGACTAGCCTCGAGCGGCCGCCCCCTTCACCGAGGGCCTATTTCCCAT
GATTCCTTCATATTTGCATATACGATACAAGGCTGTTAGAGAGATAATTGGAATTAATTTGACTGTAAAC
ACAAAGATATTAGTACAAAATACGTGACGTAGAAAGTAATAATTTCTTGGGTAGTTTGCAGTTTTAAAAT
TATGTTTTAAAATGGACTATCATATGCTTACCGTAACTTGAAAGTATTTCGATTTCTTGGCTTTATATAT
CTTGTGGAAAGGACGAAACACCGGTGTGTTGTAAATGAGCACACAAAATACACATGCTAAAATATTATAT
TCTATGACCTTTATAAAATCAACCAAAATCTTCTTTTTAATAACTTTAGTATCAATAATTAGAATTTTTA
TGTTCCTTTTTGCAAACTTTTAATAAAAATGAGCAAAATAAAAAAACGCTAGTTTTAGTAACTCGCGTTG
TTTTCTTCACCTTTAATAATAGCTACTCCACCACTTGTTCCTAAGCGGTCAGCTCCTGCTTCAATCATTT
TTTGAGCATCTTCAAATGTTCTAACTCCACCAGCTGCTTTAACTAAAGCATTGTCTTTAACAACTGACTT
CATTAGTTTAACATCTTCAAATGTTGCACCTGATTTTGAAAATCCTGTTGATGTTTTAACAAATTCTAAT
CCAGCTTCAACAGCTATTTCACAAGCTTTCATGATTTCTTCTTTTGTTAATAAACAATTTTCCATAATAC
ATTTAACAACATGTGATCCAGCTGCTTTTTTTACAGCTTTCATGTCTTCTAAAACTAATTCATAATTTTT
GTCTTTTAATGCACCAATATTTAATACCATATCAATTTCTGTTGCACCATCTTTAATTGCTTCAGAAACT
TCGAATGCTTTTGTAGCTGTTGTGCATGCACCTAGAGGAAAACCTACAACATTTGTTATTCCTACATTTG
TGCCTTTTAATAATTCTTTACAATAGCTTGTTCAATATGAATTAACACAAACTGTTGCAAAATCAAATTC
AATTGCTTCATCACATAATTGTTTAATTTCAGCTTTCGTAGCATCTTGTTTTAATAATGTGTGATCTATA
TATTTGTTTAGTTTCATTTTTTCTCCTATATATTCATTTTTAATTTTAATTCTTTAATAATTTCGTCTAC
TTTAACTTTAGCGTTTTGAACAGATTCACCAACACCTATAAAATAAATTTTTAGTTTAGGTTCAGTTCCA
CTTGGGCGAACAGCAAATCATGACTTATCTTCTAAATAAAATTTTAGTAAGTCTTGTCCTGGCATATTAT
ACATTCCATCGATGTAGTCTTCAACATTAACAACTTTAAGTCCAGCAATTTGAGTTAAGGGTGTTGCTCT
CAATGATTTCATTAATGGTTCAATTTTTAATTTCTTTTCTTCTGGTTTAAAATTCAAGTTTAAAGTGAAA
GTGTAATATGCACCCATTTCTTTAAATAAATCTTCTAAATAGTCTACTAATGTTTTATTTTGTTTTTTAT
AAAATCAAGCAGCCTCTGCTATTAATATAGAAGCTTGTATTCCATCTTTATCTCTAGCTGAGTCATCAAT
TACATATCCATAACTTTCTTCATAAGCAAAAACAAAATTTAATCCGTTATCTTCTTCTTTAGCAATTTCT
CTACCCATTCATTTAAATCCAGTTAAAGTTTTTACAATATTAACTCCATATTTTTCATGAGCGATTCTAT
CACCCAAATCACTTGTTACAAAACTTGAATATAGAGCCGGATTTTTTGGAATGCTATTTAAGCGTTTTAG
ATTTGATAATTTTCAATCAATTAAAATTGGTCCTGTTTGATTTCCATCTAATCTTACAAAATGACCATCA
TGTTTTATTGCCATTCCAAATCTGTCAGCATCTGGGTCATTCATAATAATAATATCTGCATCATGTTTAA
TACCATATTCAAGCGGTATTTTTCATGCAGGATCAAATTCTGGATTTGGATTTACAACATTTTTAAATGT
TTCATCTTCAAATGCATGCTCTTCAACCTCAATAACGTTATATCCTGATTCACGTAATATTTTTGGGGTA
AATTTAGTTCCTGTTCCATTAACTGCGCTAAAAATAATTTTTAAATCTTTTTTAGCTTCTTGCTCTTTTT
TGTAGAATTCTCGACCTCGAGACAAATGGCAGTATTCATCCACAATTTTAAAAGAAAAGGGGGGATTGGG
GGGTACAGTGCAGGGGAAAGAATAGTAGACATAATAGCAACAGACATACAAACTAAAGAATTACAAAAAC
AAATTACAAAAATTCAAAATTTTCGGGTTTATTACAGGGACAGCAGAGATCCACTTTGGCCGCGGCTCGA
GGGGGTTGGGGTTGCGCCTTTTCCAAGGCAGCCCTGGGTTTGCGCAGGGACGCGGCTGCTCTGGGCGTGG
TTCCGGGAAACGCAGCGGCGCCGACCCTGGGTCTCGCACATTCTTCACGTCCGTTCGCAGCGTCACCCGG
ATCTTCGCCGCTACCCTTGTGGGCCCCCCGGCGACGCTTCCTGCTCCGCCCCTAAGTCGGGAAGGTTCCT
TGCGGTTCGCGGCGTGCCGGACGTGACAAACGGAAGCCGCACGTCTCACTAGTACCCTCGCAGACGGACA
GCGCCAGGGAGCAATGGCAGCGCGCCGACCGCGATGGGCTGTGGCCAATAGCGGCTGCTCAGCAGGGCGC
GCCGAGAGCAGCGGCCGGGAAGGGGCGGTGCGGGAGGCGGGGTGTGGGGCGGTAGTGTGGGCCCTGTTCC
TGCCCGCGCGGTGTTCCGCATTCTGCAAGCCTCCGGAGCGCACGTCGGCAGTCGGCTCCCTCGTTGACCG
AATCACCGACCTCTCTCCCCAGGGGGATCCGCCACCATGGTGTCTAAGGGCGAAGAGCTGATTAAGGAGA
ACATGCACATGAAGCTGTACATGGAGGGCACCGTGGACAACCATCACTTCAAGTGCACATCCGAGGGCGA
AGGCAAGCCCTACGAGGGCACCCAGACCATGAGAATCAAGGTGGTCGAGGGCGGCCCTCTCCCCTTCGCC
TTCGACATCCTGGCTACTAGCTTCCTCTACGGCAGCAAGACCTTCATCAACCACACCCAGGGCATCCCCG
ACTTCTTCAAGCAGTCCTTCCCTGAGGGCTTCACATGGGAGAGAGTCACCACATACGAAGACGGGGGCGT
GCTGACCGCTACCCAGGACACCAGCCTCCAGGACGGCTGCCTCATCTACAACGTCAAGATCAGAGGGGTG
AACTTCACATCCAACGGCCCTGTGATGCAGAAGAAAACACTCGGCTGGGAGGCCTTCACCGAGACGCTGT
ACCCCGCTGACGGCGGCCTGGAAGGCAGAAACGACATGGCCCTGAAGCTCGTGGGCGGGAGCCATCTGAT
CGCAAACGCCAAGACCACATATAGATCCAAGAAACCCGCTAAGAACCTCAAGATGCCTGGCGTCTACTAT
GTGGACTACAGACTGGAAAGAATCAAGGAGGCCAACAACGAGACCTACGTCGAGCAGCACGAGGTGGCAG
TGGCCAGATACTGCGACCTCCCTAGCAAACTGGGGCACAAGCTTAATTCCGGACTCAGATCTATGAACTA
CCTGCGGCGCCGCCTGTCGGACAGCAACTTCATGGCCAATCTGCCTAATGGGTATATGACAGACCTGCAG
CGCCCGCAACCACCTCCGCCGCCGCCCTCAGCCGCCAGCCCTGGGGCCACTCCCGGATCCGCTGCTGCCT
CTGCCGAGAGGGCCTCCACAGCTGCTCCAGTGGCCTCTCCAGCAGCCCCTAGTCCCGGGTCCTCGGGGGG
CGGTGGCTTCTTCTCCTCGCTGTCTAACGCGGTCAAACAGACCACAGCAGCTGCAGCCGCCACCTTCAGT
GAGCAGGTGGGCGGTGGCTCTGGGGGCGCAGGCCGCGGGGGCGCCGCCGCCAGGGTGCTGCTGGTCATCG
ACGAGCCGCACACCGACTGGGCAAAATACTTCAAAGGGAAGAAGATCCATGGAGAAATTGACATTAAAGT
AGAGCAAGCTGAATTCTCCGATCTCAATCTTGTGGCTCATGCCAATGGTGGATTCTCCGTGGACATGGAA
GTTCTTCGGAATGGGGTCAAAGTTGTGAGGTCTCTGAAGCCAGACTTTGTGCTGATCCGCCAGCATGCCT
TCAGCATGGCACGTAATGGAGACTACCGCAGTTTGGTCATTGGGCTGCAGTATGCTGGGATCCCCAGTGT
TAACTCTTTGCATTCTGTCTACAACTTTTGTGACAAACCCTGGGTGTTTGCCCAGATGGTTCGACTACAC
AAGAAGCTTGGAACAGAGGAATTCCCTCTGATTGATCAGACTTTCTATCCCAATCATAAAGAGATGCTCA
GCAGCACAACATACCCTGTAGTTGTGAAGATGGGCCACGCACACTCTGGGATGGGCAAGGTCAAGGTAGA
CAACCAACATGACTTCCAGGATATTGCAAGTGTTGTGGCACTGACTAAGACATATGCCACTGCTGAGCCC
TTCATTGATGCTAAATACGATGTGCGTGTCCAGAAGATTGGGCAGAACTACAAGGCCTACATGAGGACAT
CAGTGTCAGGGAACTGGAAGACCAATACAGGCTCTGCTATGCTTGAGCAGATTGCTATGTCTGACAGGTA
CAAGTTGTGGGTAGACACGTGCTCAGAGATTTTTGGGGGACTTGACATCTGCGCAGTGGAAGCACTGCAT
GGCAAGGACGGAAGGGATCACATTATTGAGGTGGTGGGCTCCTCCATGCCACTCATTGGGGATCACCAGG
ATGAAGACAAGCAGCTCATCGTGGAACTTGTGGTCAACAAGATGACTCAGGCTCTGCCTCGGCAGCGGGA
TGCTTCCCCTGGCAGGGGTTCCCACAGCCAGACTCCATCCCCAGGAGCCCTGCCCTTGGGCCGCCAGACC
TCCCAGCAGCCTGCAGGACCTCCTGCTCAACAACGACCCCCACCCCAGGGAGGCCCTCCACAACCAGGCC
CAGGACCTCAGCGCCAGGGACCCCCGCTGCAACAGCGCCCACCCCCACAAGGCCAGCAACATCTTTCTGG
CCTTGGACCCCCAGCTGGCAGCCCTCTGCCCCAGCGCCTACCAAGTCCCACAGCAGCACCTCAGCAGTCC
GCCTCTCAGGCCACACCAATGACCCAGGGTCAAGGCCGCCAGTCACGGCCAGTGGCAGGAGGCCCCGGAG
CACCTCCAGCAGCCCGCCCGCCGGCCTCCCCATCTCCACAGCGTCAGGCAGGGCCCCCACAGGCTACCCG
TCAGGCATCTATCTCTGGTCCAGCTCCACCGAAGGTCTCAGGAGCCTCACCCGGAGGGCAGCAGCGCCAA
GGCCCTCCCCAGAAACCCCCAGGCCCTGCTGGTCCCATTCGTCAGGCCAGCCAGGCAGGTCCCGGACCTC
GCACTGGGCCACCCACCACACAGCAGCCCCGGCCCAGCGGCCCAGGTCCTGCTGGACGTCCCACCAAACC
ACAGCTGGCTCAGAAACCCAGCCAGGATGTGCCACCACCCATCATTGCTGCTGCCGGGGGACCCCCGCAC
CCCCAGCTCAACAAATCCCAGTCTCTGACCAATGCCTTCAACCTTCCAGAGCCAGCCCCGCCCAGGCCCA
GCCTTAGCCAGGATGAGGTGAAAGCTGAGACCATCCGCAGCCTGAGGAAGTCTTTCGCCAGCCTCTTCTC
CGACTGAGGTACCTTTAAGACCAATGACTTACAAGGCAGCTGTAGATCTTAGCCACTTTTTAAAAGAAAA
GGGGGGACTGGAAGGGCTAATTCACTCCCAACGAAGACAAGATCTGCTTTTTGCTTGTACTGGGTCTCTC
TGGTTAGACCAGATCTGAGCCTGGGAGCTCTCTGGCTAACTAGGGAACCCACTGCTTAAGCCTCAATAAA
GCTTGCCTTGAGTGCTTCAAGTAGTGTGTGCCCGTCTGTTGTGTGACTCTGGTAACTAGAGATCCCTCAG
ACCCTTTTAGTCAGTGTGGAAAATCTCTAGCAGTAGTAGTTCATGTCATCTTATTATTCAGTATTTATAA
CTTGCAAAGAAATGAATATCAGAGAGTGAGAGGAACTTGTTTATTGCAGCTTATAATGGTTACAAATAAA
GCAATAGCATCACAAATTTCACAAATAAAGCATTTTTTTCACTGCATTCTAGTTGTGGTTTGTCCAAACT
CATCAATGTATCTTATCATGTCTGGCTCTAGCTATCCCGCCCCTAACTCCGCCCATCCCGCCCCTAACTC
CGCCCAGTTCCGCCCATTCTCCGCCCCATGGCTGACTAATTTTTTTTATTTATGCAGAGGCCGAGGCCGC
CTCGGCCTCTGAGCTATTCCAGAAGTAGTGAGGAGGCTTTTTTGGAGGCCTAGGGACGTACCCAATTCGC
CCTATAGTGAGTCGTATTACGCGCGCTCACTGGCCGTCGTTTTACAACGTCGTGACTGGGAAAACCCTGG
CGTTACCCAACTTAATCGCCTTGCAGCACATCCCCCTTTCGCCAGCTGGCGTAATAGCGAAGAGGCCCGC
ACCGATCGCCCTTCCCAACAGTTGCGCAGCCTGAATGGCGAATGGG
[124 nt withheld, positions 8797-8920]
C
[91 nt withheld, positions 8922-9012]
A
[49 nt withheld, positions 9014-9062]
CCTTTGACGTTGGAGTCCACGTTCTTT
[37 nt withheld, positions 9090-9126]
ACCCTATCTCGGTCTATTCTTTTGATTTATAAGGGATTTTGCCGATTTCGGCCTATTGGTTAAAAAATGA
GCTGATTTAACAAAAATTTAACGCGAATTTTAACAAAATATTAACGCTTACAATTTAGGTGGCACTTTTC
GGGGAAATGTGCGCGGAACCCCTATTTGTTTATTTTTCTAAATACATTCAAATATGTATCCGCTCATGAG
ACAATAACCCTGATAAATGCTTCAATAATATTGAAAAAGGAAGAGTATGAGTATTCAACATTTCCGTGTC
GCCCTTATTCCCTTTTTTGCGGCATTTTGCCTTCCTGTTTTTGCTCACCCAGAAACGCTGGTGAAAGTAA
AAGATGCTGAAGATCAGTTGGGTGCACGAGTGGGTTACATCGAACTGGATCTCAACAGCGGTAAGATCCT
TGAGAGTTTTCGCCCCGAAGAACGTTTTCCAATGATGAGCACTTTTAAAGTTCTGCTATGTGGCGCGGTA
TTATCCCGTATTGACGCCGGGCAAGAGCAACTCGGTCGCCGCATACACTATTCTCAGAATGACTTGGTTG
AGTACTCACCAGTCACAGAAAAGCATCTTACGGATGGCATGACAGTAAGAGAATTATGCAGTGCTGCCAT
AACCATGAGTGATAACACTGCGGCCAACTTACTTCTGACAACGATCGGAGGACCGAAGGAGCTAACCGCT
TTTTTGCACAACATGGGGGATCATGTAACTCGCCTTGATCGTTGGGAACCGGAGCTGAATGAAGCCATAC
CAAACGACGAGCGTGACACCACGATGCCTGTAGCAATGGCAACAACGTTGCGCAAACTATTAACTGGCGA
ACTACTTACTCTAGCTTCCCGGCAACAATTAATAGACTGGATGGAGGCGGATAAAGTTGCAGGACCACTT
CTGCGCTCGGCCCTTCCGGCTGGCTGGTTTATTGCTGATAAATCTGGAGCCGGTGAGCGTGGGTCTCGCG
GTATCATTGCAGCACTGGGGCCAGATGGTAAGCCCTCCCGTATCGTAGTTATCTACACGACGGGGAGTCA
GGCAACTATGGATGAACGAAATAGACAGATCGCTGAGATAGGTGCCTCACTGATTAAGCATTGGTAACTG
TCAGACCAAGTTTACTCATATATACTTTAGATTGATTTAAAACTTCATTTTTAATTTAAAAGGATCTAGG
TGAAGATCCTTTTTGATAATCTCATGACCAAAATCCCTTAACGTGAGTTTTCGTTCCACTGAGCGTCAGA
CCCCGTAGAAAAGATCAAAGGATCTTCTTGAGATCCTTTTTTTCTGCGCGTAATCTGCTGCTTGCAAACA
AAAAAACCACCGCTACCAGCGGTGGTTTGTTTGCCGGATCAAGAGCTACCAACTCTTTTTCCGAAGGTAA
CTGGCTTCAGCAGAGCGCAGATACCAAATACTGTTCTTCTAGTGTAGCCGTAGTTAGGCCACCACTTCAA
GAACTCTGTAGCACCGCCTACATACCTCGCTCTGCTAATCCTGTTACCAGTGGCTGCTGCCAGTGGCGAT
AAGTCGTGTCTTACCGGGTTGGACTCAAGACGATAGTTACCGGATAAGGCGCAGCGGTCGGGCTGAACGG
GGGGTTCGTGCACACAGCCCAGCTTGGAGCGAACGACCTACACCGAACTGAGATACCTACAGCGTGAGCT
ATGAGAAAGCGCCACGCTTCCCGAAGGGAGAAAGGCGGACAGGTATCCGGTAAGCGGCAGGGTCGGAACA
GGAGAGCGCACGAGGGAGCTTCCAGGGGGAAACGCCTGGTATCTTTATAGTCCTGTCGGGTTTCGCCACC
TCTGACTTGAGCGTCGATTTTTGTGATGCTCGTCAGGGGGGCGGAGCCTATGGAAAAACGCCAGCAACGC
GGCCTTTTTACGGTTCCTGGCCTTTTGCTGGCCTTTTGCTCACATGTTCTTTCCTGCGTTATC
